Addgene plasmid #240228: pHD-sfGFP-ScarlessDsRed-GMR-eya(shRNA)
Purpose: (Empty Backbone) Parental donor plasmid for scarless sfGFP-fusion knock-in fly lines. Red fluorescent fly eye marker to select for knock-in events, small fly eye marker to select against backbone integration.
Depositing lab: Justin Bosch & Norbert Perrimon. Depositing organization: Harvard Medical School. Publication: Multi-omic mapping of Drosophila protein secretomes reveals tissue-specific origins and inter-organ trafficking. Bosch JA, Beltran PMJ, Cavers C, LaGraff JT, Melanson R, Singh A, Chen W, Hu Y, Tattikota SG, Liu Y, Hashmi Y, Asara JM, Branon T, Ting AY, Carr SA, Perrimon N. bioRxiv [Preprint]. 2025 Jul 11:2025.07.09.659702. doi: 10.1101/2025.07.09.659702. PubMed 40672250.
Backbone
  Vector backbone: pBS-GMR-eya(shRNA)_EcoRImut
  Backbone manufacturer: Norbert Perrimon Lab (Addgene Plasmid # 240222)
  Vector type: Insect Expression, CRISPR
  Selectable markers: 3xP3-RFP, GMR-eya(shRNA)
Growth in bacteria
  Bacterial resistance: Ampicillin, 100 μg/mL
  Growth temperature: 37°C
  Growth strain: DH5alpha
  Copy number: Unknown
Gene/Insert
  Gene/Insert name: None
Terms and licenses: Academic/Nonprofit Terms; Industry Terms: Not Available to Industry
Depositor comments: Please visit https://doi.org/10.1101/2025.07.09.659702 for bioRxiv preprint.
How to cite: pHD-sfGFP-ScarlessDsRed-GMR-eya(shRNA) was a gift from Justin Bosch & Norbert Perrimon (Addgene plasmid # 240228 ; http://n2t.net/addgene:240228 ; RRID:Addgene_240228)
