[The description below was written by a language model from this plasmid's Addgene catalogue record and pLannotate feature annotations shown in this document.]
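Description:
pHD-sfGFP-ScarlessDsRed-GMR-eya(shRNA) is an empty parental donor plasmid for CRISPR-mediated homology-directed repair in Drosophila, used to build fly lines in which an endogenous protein is fused to sfGFP. It is built on a pBluescript-type backbone, pBS-GMR-eya(shRNA)_EcoRImut. It replicates in E. coli from a high-copy ColE1/pUC origin under ampicillin selection (AmpR with its bla promoter). It also retains the f1 origin, lacZα and lac regulatory remnants, and the flanking T7 and T3 promoters typical of that vector family. No gene insert is recorded. Users are presumably expected to add locus-specific homology arms around the knock-in cassette, although the record does not describe the cloning sites.

The payload begins with a GFP coding sequence, which the automated annotation calls oxGFP but which corresponds to the sfGFP tag named in the construct. It is followed by a marker cassette in which a minimal hsp70 promoter fragment drives DsRed-Express, terminated by SV40 sequences including a poly(A) signal. The catalogue lists this marker as 3xP3-RFP, an eye-specific red fluorescence marker that identifies flies carrying a knock-in. The 3xP3 element itself is not annotated in the feature table. "Scarless" in the name implies that the marker can later be removed without leaving a footprint, but no transposon ends or other excision elements are annotated, so the mechanism is not stated.

Outside the knock-in cassette, a second full hsp70 promoter lies in the backbone region where the GMR-eya(shRNA) element is expected. GMR-driven knockdown of eya produces a small eye. This phenotype serves as a negative marker for discarding animals in which the whole plasmid backbone has integrated rather than the cassette alone.
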