Features (pLannotate 1.2.2; 18 found; start..end, strand, type, name):
      4..432     +  rep_origin     f1 ori (sequence partly withheld): f1 bacteriophage origin of replication; arrow indicates direction of (+) strand synthesis
    463..618     -  CDS            lacZα (fragment): LacZα fragment of β-galactosidase; lacZ fragment
    626..644     +  promoter       T7 promoter: promoter for bacteriophage T7 RNA polymerase
    725..1441    +  CDS            oxGFP: oxGFP is a basic (constitutively fluorescent) green fluorescent protein published in 2015, derived from Aequorea victoria.
   1766..1888    +  promoter       hsp70 promoter (fragment): Drosophila melanogaster hsp70Bb promoter
   1910..2584    +  CDS            DsRed-Express: DsRed-Express is a basic (constitutively fluorescent) orange fluorescent protein published in 2002, derived from Discosoma sp.. It is reported to be a rapidly-maturing tetramer with low acid sensitivity.
   2602..2685    +  CDS            large T antigen (fragment): large T antigen from SV40 (simian virus 40)
   2708..2829    +  polyA_signal   SV40 poly(A) signal: SV40 polyadenylation signal
   3214..3249    +  misc_feature   MCS (fragment): pBluescript multiple cloning site
   3473..3711    +  promoter       hsp70 promoter: Drosophila melanogaster hsp70Bb promoter
   4147..4165    -  promoter       T3 promoter: promoter for bacteriophage T3 RNA polymerase
   4210..4226    -  protein_bind   lac operator: The lac repressor binds to the lac operator to inhibit transcription in E. coli. This inhibition can be relieved by adding lactose or isopropyl-β-D-thiogalactopyranoside (IPTG). lac repressor encoded by lacI
   4234..4264    -  promoter       lac promoter: promoter for the E. coli lac operon
   4279..4300    -  protein_bind   CAP binding site: CAP binding activates transcription in the presence of cAMP. E. coli catabolite activator protein
   4313..4405    -  CDS            lacI (fragment): lac repressor; lacI; The lac repressor binds to the lac operator to inhibit transcription in E. coli. This inhibition can be relieved by adding lactose or isopropyl-β-D-thiogalactopyranoside (IPTG).
   4588..5176    -  rep_origin     ori: high-copy-number ColE1/pMB1/pBR322/pUC origin of replication
   5347..6207    -  CDS            AmpR: β-lactamase; bla; confers resistance to ampicillin, carbenicillin, and related antibiotics
   6208..6312    -  promoter       AmpR promoter: bla
>Addgene plasmid #240228 | pHD-sfGFP-ScarlessDsRed-GMR-eya(shRNA) | addgene full sequence | sequence record 477957 | Addgene NGS Result
CTG
[124 nt withheld, positions 4-127]
C
[91 nt withheld, positions 129-219]
A
[49 nt withheld, positions 221-269]
CCTTTGACGTTGGAGTCCACGTTCTTT
[37 nt withheld, positions 297-333]
ACCCTATCTCGGTCTATTCTTTTGATTTATAAGGGATTTTGCCGATTTCGGCCTATTGGTTAAAAAATGA
GCTGATTTAACAAAAATTTAACGCGAATTTTAACAAAATATTAACGCTTACAATTTCCATTCGCCATTCA
GGCTGCGCAACTGTTGGGAAGGGCGATCGGTGCGGGCCTCTTCGCTATTACGCCAGCTGGCGAAAGGGGG
ATGTGCTGCAAGGCGATTAAGTTGGGTAACGCCAGGGTTTTCCCAGTCACGACGTTGTAAAACGACGGCC
AGTGAGCGCGCGTAATACGACTCACTATAGGGCGAATTGGAGCTAATTGAATTTAGCGGCCGCGAATTCG
CCCTTGGTGGATCTGGAGGTTCCGGCGGCTCAGGGGGTAGTATGGTGTCCAAGGGCGAGGAGCTGTTCAC
CGGCGTGGTGCCCATCCTGGTGGAGCTGGATGGCGACGTGAACGGCCACAAGTTCAGCGTGCGCGGCGAG
GGCGAGGGCGACGCCACCAACGGCAAGCTGACCCTGAAGTTCATCTGCACCACCGGCAAGCTGCCCGTGC
CCTGGCCCACCCTGGTGACCACCCTGACCTACGGCGTGCAGTGCTTCAGCCGCTACCCCGATCACATGAA
GCAGCACGATTTCTTCAAGAGCGCCATGCCCGAGGGCTACGTGCAGGAGCGCACCATCAGCTTCAAGGAT
GACGGCACCTACAAGACCCGCGCCGAGGTGAAGTTCGAGGGCGATACCCTGGTGAACCGCATCGAGCTGA
AGGGCATCGATTTCAAGGAGGATGGCAACATCCTGGGCCACAAGCTGGAGTACAACTTCAACAGCCACAA
CGTGTACATCACCGCCGATAAGCAGAAGAACGGCATCAAGGCCAACTTCAAGATCCGCCACAATGTGGAG
GATGGCTCCGTGCAGCTGGCCGATCACTACCAGCAGAACACCCCCATCGGCGACGGCCCAGTGCTGCTGC
CCGATAACCACTACCTGAGCACCCAGAGCGTGCTGTCCAAGGACCCCAACGAGAAGCGCGATCACATGGT
GCTGCTGGAGTTCGTGACCGCCGCCGGCATCACCCTGGGCATGGATGAGCTGTACAAGATTAACCCTAGA
AAGATAATCATATTGTGACGTACGTTAAAGATAATCATGCGTAAAATTGACGCATGTGTTTTATCGGTCT
GTATATCGAGGTTTATTTATTAATTTGAATAGATATTAAGTTTTATTATATTTACACTTACATACTAATA
ATAAATTCAACAAACAATTTATTTATGTTTATTTATTTATTAAAAAAAAACAAAAACTCAAAATTTCTTC
TATAAAGTAACAAAACTTTTAGGATCTAATTCAATTAGAGACTAATTCAATTAGAGCTAATTCAATTAGG
ATCCAAGCTTATCGATTTCGAACCCTCGACCGCCGGAGTATAAATAGAGGCGCTTCGTCTACGGAGCGAC
AATTCAATTCAAACAAGCAAAGTGAACACGTCGCTAAGCGAAAGCTAAGCAAATAAACAAGCGCAGCTGA
ACAAGCTAAACAATCGGCTCGAAGCCGGTCGCCACCATGGCCTCCTCCGAGGACGTCATCAAGGAGTTCA
TGCGCTTCAAGGTGCGCATGGAGGGCTCCGTGAACGGCCACGAGTTCGAGATCGAGGGCGAGGGCGAGGG
CCGCCCCTACGAGGGCACCCAGACCGCCAAGCTGAAGGTGACCAAGGGCGGCCCCCTGCCCTTCGCCTGG
GACATCCTGTCCCCCCAGTTCCAGTACGGCTCCAAGGTGTACGTGAAGCACCCCGCCGACATCCCCGACT
ACAAGAAGCTGTCCTTCCCCGAGGGCTTCAAGTGGGAGCGCGTGATGAACTTCGAGGACGGCGGCGTGGT
GACCGTGACCCAGGACTCCTCCCTCCAGGACGGCTCCTTCATCTACAAGGTGAAGTTCATCGGCGTGAAC
TTCCCCTCCGACGGCCCCGTAATGCAGAAGAAGACTATGGGCTGGGAGGCGTCCACCGAGCGCCTGTACC
CCCGCGACGGCGTGCTGAAGGGCGAGATCCACAAGGCCCTGAAGCTGAAGGACGGCGGCCACTACCTGGT
GGAGTTCAAGTCCATCTACATGGCCAAGAAGCCCGTGCAGCTGCCCGGCTACTACTACGTGGACTCCAAG
CTGGACATCACCTCCCACAACGAGGACTACACCATCGTGGAGCAGTACGAGCGCGCCGAGGGCCGCCACC
ACCTGTTCCTGTAGCGGCCGCGACTCTAGATCATAATCAGCCATACCACATTTGTAGAGGTTTTACTTGC
TTTAAAAAACCTCCCACACCTCCCCCTGAACCTGAAACATAAAATGAATGCAATTGTTGTTGTTAACTTG
TTTATTGCAGCTTATAATGGTTACAAATAAAGCAATAGCATCACAAATTTCACAAATAAAGCATTTTTTT
CACTGCATTCTAGTTGTGGTTTGTCCAAACTCATCAATGTATCTTAGATATCTATAACAAGAAAATATAT
ATATAATAAGTTATCACGTAAGTAGAACATGAAATAACAATATAATTATCGTATGAGTTAAATCTTAAAA
GTCACGTAAAAGATAATCATGCGTCATTTTGACTCACGCGGTCGTTATAGTTCAAAATCAGTGACACTTA
CCGCATTGACAAGCACGCCTCACGGGAGCTCCAAGCGGCGACTGAGATGTCCTAAATGCACAGCGACGGA
TTCGCGCTATTTAGAAAGAGAGAGCAATATTTCAAGAATGCATGCGTCAATTTTACGCAGACTATCTTTC
TAGGGTTAAGGCCGGCGGGTCGGGAGGTTCTGGTGGTTCAGGAGGTTCCAAGGGCGAATTCGTTTAAACC
TGCAGGACTATATCGATACCGTCGACCTCGAGGGGGGGCCCGGTACTCGCGAGCGATCGCCTCGAGCCCA
GTGGAAACCCTTGAAATGCCTTTAAGTCGAGCCCAGTGGAAACCCTTGAAATGCCTTTAAGTCGAGCCCA
GTGGAAACCCTTGAAATGCCTTTAAGTCGAGCCCAGTGGAAACCCTTGAAATGCCTTTAAGTCGAGCCCA
GTGGAAACCCTTGAAATGCCTTTAAGTCGACTCTAGGTTAATTAATCGCGAAGCGAGCGCCGGAGTATAA
ATAGAGGCGCTTCGTCTACGGAGCGACAATTCAATTCAAACAAGCAAAGTGAACACGTCGCTAAGCGAAA
GCTAAGCAAATAAACAAGCGCAGCTGAACAAGCTAAACAATCTGCAGTAAAGTGCAAGTTAAAGTGAATC
AATTAAAAGTAACCAGCAACCAAGTAAATCAACTGCAACTACTGAAATCTGCCAAGAAGTAATTATTGAA
TACAAGAAGAGAACTCTGAATAGGGAATTGGGAATTGAGATCTGTTCTAGAAAACATCCCATAAAACATC
CCATATTCAGCCGCTAGCAGTAACATGACTACTACTACTACATAGTTATATTCAAGCATATGTAGTAGTA
GTAGTCATGTTGCGAAATCAGGCGAGACATCGGAGTTGAAACTAAAACTGAATTACTAGAGTGGACATAT
GCACCTAGGACTAGAGCAAACTAGTTCTGATCTGCTAGACAATTGTTGGCATCAGGTAGGCATCACACAC
GATTAACAACCCCTAAAAATACACTTTGAAAATATTGAAAATATGTTTTTGTATACATTTTTGATATTTT
CAAATAATACGCAGTTATAAAACTCATTAGCTAACCCATTTTTTCTTTGCTTATGCTTACAGATTGCAAA
GAACTAGAGCCGCGGGTACCCCAGCTTTTGTTCCCTTTAGTGAGGGTTAATTGCGCGCTTGGCGTAATCA
TGGTCATAGCTGTTTCCTGTGTGAAATTGTTATCCGCTCACAATTCCACACAACATACGAGCCGGAAGCA
TAAAGTGTAAAGCCTGGGGTGCCTAATGAGTGAGCTAACTCACATTAATTGCGTTGCGCTCACTGCCCGC
TTTCCAGTCGGGAAACCTGTCGTGCCAGCTGCATTAATGAATCGGCCAACGCGCGGGGAGAGGCGGTTTG
CGTATTGGGCGCTCTTCCGCTTCCTCGCTCACTGACTCGCTGCGCTCGGTCGTTCGGCTGCGGCGAGCGG
TATCAGCTCACTCAAAGGCGGTAATACGGTTATCCACAGAATCAGGGGATAACGCAGGAAAGAACATGTG
AGCAAAAGGCCAGCAAAAGGCCAGGAACCGTAAAAAGGCCGCGTTGCTGGCGTTTTTCCATAGGCTCCGC
CCCCCTGACGAGCATCACAAAAATCGACGCTCAAGTCAGAGGTGGCGAAACCCGACAGGACTATAAAGAT
ACCAGGCGTTTCCCCCTGGAAGCTCCCTCGTGCGCTCTCCTGTTCCGACCCTGCCGCTTACCGGATACCT
GTCCGCCTTTCTCCCTTCGGGAAGCGTGGCGCTTTCTCATAGCTCACGCTGTAGGTATCTCAGTTCGGTG
TAGGTCGTTCGCTCCAAGCTGGGCTGTGTGCACGAACCCCCCGTTCAGCCCGACCGCTGCGCCTTATCCG
GTAACTATCGTCTTGAGTCCAACCCGGTAAGACACGACTTATCGCCACTGGCAGCAGCCACTGGTAACAG
GATTAGCAGAGCGAGGTATGTAGGCGGTGCTACAGAGTTCTTGAAGTGGTGGCCTAACTACGGCTACACT
AGAAGAACAGTATTTGGTATCTGCGCTCTGCTGAAGCCAGTTACCTTCGGAAAAAGAGTTGGTAGCTCTT
GATCCGGCAAACAAACCACCGCTGGTAGCGGTGGTTTTTTTGTTTGCAAGCAGCAGATTACGCGCAGAAA
AAAAGGATCTCAAGAAGATCCTTTGATCTTTTCTACGGGGTCTGACGCTCAGTGGAACGAAAACTCACGT
TAAGGGATTTTGGTCATGAGATTATCAAAAAGGATCTTCACCTAGATCCTTTTAAATTAAAAATGAAGTT
TTAAATCAATCTAAAGTATATATGAGTAAACTTGGTCTGACAGTTACCAATGCTTAATCAGTGAGGCACC
TATCTCAGCGATCTGTCTATTTCGTTCATCCATAGTTGCCTGACTCCCCGTCGTGTAGATAACTACGATA
CGGGAGGGCTTACCATCTGGCCCCAGTGCTGCAATGATACCGCGAGACCCACGCTCACCGGCTCCAGATT
TATCAGCAATAAACCAGCCAGCCGGAAGGGCCGAGCGCAGAAGTGGTCCTGCAACTTTATCCGCCTCCAT
CCAGTCTATTAATTGTTGCCGGGAAGCTAGAGTAAGTAGTTCGCCAGTTAATAGTTTGCGCAACGTTGTT
GCCATTGCTACAGGCATCGTGGTGTCACGCTCGTCGTTTGGTATGGCTTCATTCAGCTCCGGTTCCCAAC
GATCAAGGCGAGTTACATGATCCCCCATGTTGTGCAAAAAAGCGGTTAGCTCCTTCGGTCCTCCGATCGT
TGTCAGAAGTAAGTTGGCCGCAGTGTTATCACTCATGGTTATGGCAGCACTGCATAATTCTCTTACTGTC
ATGCCATCCGTAAGATGCTTTTCTGTGACTGGTGAGTACTCAACCAAGTCATTCTGAGAATAGTGTATGC
GGCGACCGAGTTGCTCTTGCCCGGCGTCAATACGGGATAATACCGCGCCACATAGCAGAACTTTAAAAGT
GCTCATCATTGGAAAACGTTCTTCGGGGCGAAAACTCTCAAGGATCTTACCGCTGTTGAGATCCAGTTCG
ATGTAACCCACTCGTGCACCCAACTGATCTTCAGCATCTTTTACTTTCACCAGCGTTTCTGGGTGAGCAA
AAACAGGAAGGCAAAATGCCGCAAAAAAGGGAATAAGGGCGACACGGAAATGTTGAATACTCATACTCTT
CCTTTTTCAATATTATTGAAGCATTTATCAGGGTTATTGTCTCATGAGCGGATACATATTTGAATGTATT
TAGAAAAATAAACAAATAGGGGTTCCGCGCACATTTCCCCGAAAAGTGCCAC
